>Addgene plasmid #15995 | pSM1-1-1 | addgene partial sequence | sequence record 22357 | T7 5'-TAATACGACTCACTATAGGG-3'
GGCCGCTCTAGAACTAGTGGATCCCCCCGGGCTGCAGGAATTCCTTTTTTTTTTTTATGGATGAATCTCT
ATATACATATTTAATACACCAGCCCCCAGGTTTCTGCTCCCTATCGTACATACAAAAATACCAAAGGCTC
CCTCCCAACCAGTGTTTATAGGCAGCCTTTCAAATCCCCTCCTGCCTTAGTTGGTCAGAAGCTTTCGGGT
TTAGCACCCTTCCTGGAGGGGAACAAGAAAGTGTTGGTACCCACACTTGGCAGCCCTGGGGAACAGGCCA
GGGCCCCAAATGGAGACTGATGTGCTCTACCATCCTTGCCCTGTCAGGGATGTACTGTTGTGTTCCTTTG
CCCTGGAGGGTGGAGCCTACAGCAGCGAGGCAAGGCTAGATTTTGGGAGGGTGTATCCTTTGCCCTGGAG
GGGTCAAGACAACCCCCTTCACCCAGAGTCTATGTGGCAAGAGTTCAGTGAAAGCGCCAGTTTGTGGGAG
GAGTCATAGTAAGAAAGCACTCACTCACAGCCCCCCTGCTTCTCATCCCCCTGAACTCAGGGCAGCTTCA
CCCTCCAGCAGACCCCTTCTCTTAAAGGGAACAGAAGTATTCTAGAGCTGAATCTCTGGATAGGGGTAAG
AAGAAGGCAGGACGGGAGAAAAGCCCATCTAGGTGGCCACAGCCTAACCACAACACATAAATAATCCAAA
