[The description below was written by a language model from this plasmid's Addgene catalogue record.]
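Description:
pSM1-1-1 is a cDNA clone of rat (Rattus norvegicus) GLUT4, the insulin-responsive glucose transporter encoded by Slc2a4, carried in the Stratagene phagemid pBluescript KS+. The backbone is about 3 kb and the insert about 2.4 kb. It is a high-copy plasmid maintained in standard E. coli cloning strains under ampicillin selection. pBluescript vectors generally provide a pUC-type origin for bacterial replication and an f1 origin for single-stranded DNA rescue. No feature table accompanies this record, however, so these elements are inferred from the named backbone rather than documented for this clone.

The GLUT4 fragment was inserted at the EcoRI site of the polylinker, and both flanking EcoRI sites are intact, so the whole insert can be released with a single digest for subcloning. Because the same enzyme was used at both ends, the cloning was not directional. The record lists T3 as the 5′ sequencing primer and T7 as the 3′ primer, which suggests the sense strand reads from the T3 side, but orientation is not otherwise stated. The T3 and T7 phage promoters that flank the pBluescript polylinker can in principle drive in vitro transcription of either strand, for example to make riboprobes or synthetic RNA.

Although catalogued as a bacterial expression vector, the record describes no tags, fusion partners or eukaryotic promoter, and it does not say whether the insert includes untranslated regions as well as the coding sequence. The plasmid is best regarded as a source clone associated with the original identification of this transporter gene. It is suited to use as a sequencing template, for probe generation, or for moving GLUT4 into dedicated expression vectors.
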