Addgene plasmid #15995: pSM1-1-1
Depositing lab: Morris Birnbaum. Depositing organization: University of Pennsylvania. Publication: Identification of a novel gene encoding an insulin-responsive glucose transporter protein. Birnbaum MJ. Cell. 1989 Apr 21. 57(2):305-15. 10.1016/0092-8674(89)90968-9 PubMed 2649253.
Backbone
  Vector backbone: pBluescript KS+
  Backbone manufacturer: Stratagene
  Backbone size w/o insert (bp): 3000
  Vector type: Bacterial Expression
Growth in bacteria
  Bacterial resistance: Ampicillin, 100 μg/mL
  Growth temperature: 37°C
  Growth strain: DH5alpha
  Copy number: High Copy
Gene/Insert
  Gene/Insert name: GLUT4 (alt name: glucose transporter 4)
  Species: R. norvegicus (rat)
  Insert size (bp): 2400
  Entrez Gene: Slc2a4 (a.k.a. Glut4)
  Cloning method: Restriction Enzyme; 5′ cloning site EcoRI (not destroyed); 3′ cloning site EcoRI (not destroyed)
  Sequencing primers: 5′ T3; 3′ T7
Terms and licenses: Academic/Nonprofit Terms; Industry Terms: Not Available to Industry
How to cite: pSM1-1-1 was a gift from Morris Birnbaum (Addgene plasmid # 15995 ; http://n2t.net/addgene:15995 ; RRID:Addgene_15995)
